>Addgene plasmid #86656 | CDK4-luciferase full length (2135) | addgene full sequence | sequence record 180124 | Addgene NGS Result
ATGGAAGACGCCAAAAACATAAAGAAAGGCCCGGCGCCATTCTATCCGCTGGAAGATGGAACCGCTGGAG
AGCAACTGCATAAGGCTATGAAGAGATACGCCCTGGTTCCTGGAACAATTGCTTTTACAGATGCACATAT
CGAGGTGGACATCACTTACGCTGAGTACTTCGAAATGTCCGTTCGGTTGGCAGAAGCTATGAAACGATAT
GGGCTGAATACAAATCACAGAATCGTCGTATGCAGTGAAAACTCTCTTCAATTCTTTATGCCGGTGTTGG
GCGCGTTATTTATCGGAGTTGCAGTTGCGCCCGCGAACGACATTTATAATGAACGTGAATTGCTCAACAG
TATGGGCATTTCGCAGCCTACCGTGGTGTTCGTTTCCAAAAAGGGGTTGCAAAAAATTTTGAACGTGCAA
AAAAAGCTCCCAATCATCCAAAAAATTATTATCATGGATTCTAAAACGGATTACCAGGGATTTCAGTCGA
TGTACACGTTCGTCACATCTCATCTACCTCCCGGTTTTAATGAATACGATTTTGTGCCAGAGTCCTTCGA
TAGGGACAAGACAATTGCACTGATCATGAACTCCTCTGGATCTACTGGTCTGCCTAAAGGTGTCGCTCTG
CCTCATAGAACTGCCTGCGTGAGATTCTCGCATGCCAGAGATCCTATTTTTGGCAATCAAATCATTCCGG
ATACTGCGATTTTAAGTGTTGTTCCATTCCATCACGGTTTTGGAATGTTTACTACACTCGGATATTTGAT
ATGTGGATTTCGAGTCGTCTTAATGTATAGATTTGAAGAAGAGCTGTTTCTGAGGAGCCTTCAGGATTAC
AAGATTCAAAGTGCGCTGCTGGTGCCAACCCTATTCTCCTTCTTCGCCAAAAGCACTCTGATTGACAAAT
ACGATTTATCTAATTTACACGAAATTGCTTCTGGTGGCGCTCCCCTCTCTAAGGAAGTCGGGGAAGCGGT
TGCCAAGAGGTTCCATCTGCCAGGTATCAGGCAAGGATATGGGCTCACTGAGACTACATCAGCTATTCTG
ATTACACCCGAGGGGGATGATAAACCGGGCGCGGTCGGTAAAGTTGTTCCATTTTTTGAAGCGAAGGTTG
TGGATCTGGATACCGGGAAAACGCTGGGCGTTAATCAAAGAGGCGAACTGTGTGTGAGAGGTCCTATGAT
TATGTCCGGTTATGTAAACAATCCGGAAGCGACCAACGCCTTGATTGACAAGGATGGATGGCTACATTCT
GGAGACATAGCTTACTGGGACGAAGACGAACACTTCTTCATCGTTGACCGCCTGAAGTCTCTGATTAAGT
ACAAAGGCTATCAGGTGGCTCCCGCTGAATTGGAATCCATCTTGCTCCAACACCCCAACATCTTCGACGC
AGGTGTCGCAGGTCTTCCCGACGATGACGCCGGTGAACTTCCCGCCGCCGTTGTTGTTTTGGAGCACGGA
AAGACGATGACGGAAAAAGAGATCGTGGATTACGTCGCCAGTCAAGTAACAACCGCGAAAAAGTTGCGCG
GAGGAGTTGTGTTTGTGGACGAAGTACCGAAAGGTCTTACCGGAAAACTCGACGCAAGAAAAATCAGAGA
GATCCTCATAAAGGCCAAGAAGGGCGGAAAGATCGCCGTGTAATTCTAGAGTCGGGGCGGCCGGCCGCTT
CGAGCAGACATGATAAGATACATTGATGAGTTTGGACAAACCACAACTAGAATGCAGTGAAAAAAATGCT
TTATTTGTGAAATTTGTGATGCTATTGCTTTATTTGTAACCATTATAAGCTGCAATAAACAAGTTAACAA
CAACAATTGCATTCATTTTATGTTTCAGGTTCAGGGGGAGGTGTGGGAGGTTTTTTAAAGCAAGTAAAAC
CTCTACAAATGTGGTAAAATCGATAAGGATCCGTCGACCGATGCCCTTGAGAGCCTTCAACCCAGTCAGC
TCCTTCCGGTGGGCGCGGGGCATGACTATCGTCGCCGCACTTATGACTGTCTTCTTTATCATGCAACTCG
TAGGACAGGTGCCGGCAGCGCTCTTCCGCTTCCTCGCTCACTGACTCGCTGCGCTCGGTCGTTCGGCTGC
GGCGAGCGGTATCAGCTCACTCAAAGGCGGTAATACGGTTATCCACAGAATCAGGGGATAACGCAGGAAA
GAACATGTGAGCAAAAGGCCAGCAAAAGGCCAGGAACCGTAAAAAGGCCGCGTTGCTGGCGTTTTTCCAT
AGGCTCCGCCCCCCTGACGAGCATCACAAAAATCGACGCTCAAGTCAGAGGTGGCGAAACCCGACAGGAC
TATAAAGATACCAGGCGTTTCCCCCTGGAAGCTCCCTCGTGCGCTCTCCTGTTCCGACCCTGCCGCTTAC
CGGATACCTGTCCGCCTTTCTCCCTTCGGGAAGCGTGGCGCTTTCTCATAGCTCACGCTGTAGGTATCTC
AGTTCGGTGTAGGTCGTTCGCTCCAAGCTGGGCTGTGTGCACGAACCCCCCGTTCAGCCCGACCGCTGCG
CCTTATCCGGTAACTATCGTCTTGAGTCCAACCCGGTAAGACACGACTTATCGCCACTGGCAGCAGCCAC
TGGTAACAGGATTAGCAGAGCGAGGTATGTAGGCGGTGCTACAGAGTTCTTGAAGTGGTGGCCTAACTAC
GGCTACACTAGAAGAACAGTATTTGGTATCTGCGCTCTGCTGAAGCCAGTTACCTTCGGAAAAAGAGTTG
GTAGCTCTTGATCCGGCAAACAAACCACCGCTGGTAGCGGTGGTTTTTTTGTTTGCAAGCAGCAGATTAC
GCGCAGAAAAAAAGGATCTCAAGAAGATCCTTTGATCTTTTCTACGGGGTCTGACGCTCAGTGGAACGAA
AACTCACGTTAAGGGATTTTGGTCATGAGATTATCAAAAAGGATCTTCACCTAGATCCTTTTAAATTAAA
AATGAAGTTTTAAATCAATCTAAAGTATATATGAGTAAACTTGGTCTGACAGTTACCAATGCTTAATCAG
TGAGGCACCTATCTCAGCGATCTGTCTATTTCGTTCATCCATAGTTGCCTGACTCCCCGTCGTGTAGATA
ACTACGATACGGGAGGGCTTACCATCTGGCCCCAGTGCTGCAATGATACCGCGAGACCCACGCTCACCGG
CTCCAGATTTATCAGCAATAAACCAGCCAGCCGGAAGGGCCGAGCGCAGAAGTGGTCCTGCAACTTTATC
CGCCTCCATCCAGTCTATTAATTGTTGCCGGGAAGCTAGAGTAAGTAGTTCGCCAGTTAATAGTTTGCGC
AACGTTGTTGCCATTGCTACAGGCATCGTGGTGTCACGCTCGTCGTTTGGTATGGCTTCATTCAGCTCCG
GTTCCCAACGATCAAGGCGAGTTACATGATCCCCCATGTTGTGCAAAAAAGCGGTTAGCTCCTTCGGTCC
TCCGATCGTTGTCAGAAGTAAGTTGGCCGCAGTGTTATCACTCATGGTTATGGCAGCACTGCATAATTCT
CTTACTGTCATGCCATCCGTAAGATGCTTTTCTGTGACTGGTGAGTACTCAACCAAGTCATTCTGAGAAT
AGTGTATGCGGCGACCGAGTTGCTCTTGCCCGGCGTCAATACGGGATAATACCGCGCCACATAGCAGAAC
TTTAAAAGTGCTCATCATTGGAAAACGTTCTTCGGGGCGAAAACTCTCAAGGATCTTACCGCTGTTGAGA
TCCAGTTCGATGTAACCCACTCGTGCACCCAACTGATCTTCAGCATCTTTTACTTTCACCAGCGTTTCTG
GGTGAGCAAAAACAGGAAGGCAAAATGCCGCAAAAAAGGGAATAAGGGCGACACGGAAATGTTGAATACT
CATACTCTTCCTTTTTCAATATTATTGAAGCATTTATCAGGGTTATTGTCTCATGAGCGGATACATATTT
GAATGTATTTAGAAAAATAAACAAATAGGGGTTCCGCGCACATTTCCCCGAAAAGTGCCACCTG
[124 nt withheld, positions 3985-4108]
C
[91 nt withheld, positions 4110-4200]
A
[49 nt withheld, positions 4202-4250]
CCTTTGACGTTGGAGTCCACGTTCTTT
[37 nt withheld, positions 4278-4314]
ACCCTATCTCGGTCTATTCTTTTGATTTATAAGGGATTTTGCCGATTTCGGCCTATTGGTTAAAAAATGA
GCTGATTTAACAAAAATTTAACGCGAATTTTAACAAAATATTAACGCTTACAATTTGCCATTCGCCATTC
AGGCTGCGCAACTGTTGGGAAGGGCGATCGGTGCGGGCCTCTTCGCTATTACGCCAGCCCAAGCTACCAT
GATAAGTAAGTAATATTAAGGTACGGGAGGTACTTGGAGCGGCCGCAATAAAATATCTTTATTTTCATTA
CATCTGTGTGTTGGTTTTTTGTGTGAATCGATAGTACTAACATACGCTCTCCATCAAAACAAAACGAAAC
AAAACAAACTAGCAAAATAGGCTGTCCCCAGTGCAAGTGCAGGTGCCAGAACATTTCTCTATCGATAGGT
ACCGAGCTCTTACGCGTGCTAGCCCGGGCTCGAGAAGTGAACAATACACACACTTACCCCTTTCCTTTTA
TGGAGACTTCCCTCTGAGGCCAAGTTCTACCCCCATCACATTTTTTTCTTTCTTACACTTACATTCTCCC
TCTCCTCCCCTTTGCAAAGCTGAGGGAAAAGGGATTCCAGGGGAGCTCATTGGGTCAAACATACTGGGAA
AAAATTTAATTAGTGAAAGAGTAATTAACAGAAGAAGGGAGGGGACAGAGCCTGGGACAGACTGCCAAAT
TAAGGTTCCTCAATAGAAAGTGATGGAGAGACAGTAATGTTCCCATGAAGTATTCAAATGTTTTGGATGG
ACTAATGAATGAATCAGAAAAAGGGGCTGGGACCCAAGCAGACAGAGAGGACGTCTTCTGTTGCAAAGAC
AGTAAGCTGTGAAGGTCTTATGTGGAAGGTGAGGCTGAAGTGGGGAATGCTGGTGTGGGAAGGGAGTTTG
AAAAACTCACAGACAATTATCTTAGCCTTCCAGAAGGCTTACAAAGCACCCACCCCTAGCAAGGTAGCCA
ATAAAACATTCACCTCTTGAGCCCCTTAGTCAGTTCAGTCCTTGAGGTTTTTCTTACTAGTGTTCCAGCT
GCCCTTGCCAGGAGGGGCCCAGGGCTACAAGTATCAGGATGGAAAGAGGAGGCATCTGTATTAATATGTA
TTCTATTTTGCTCTAAGTCATGGTTTATATTCATCTTCTAGTTTGAACTCTTATATTCTCAGCCAGATGG
TTAAGGAAAACAGAAGTTAGAGTGGAAGGAGTGGCAAATAGGGTAATAAAATGGCTTTAGATTTTAGACA
AATTCTCACAAATGAGACACTAACCGCTTTCCTCCTTTACTCCCATACCCCCAAAGGGCTGGGAGATAAA
GACCTTGGAGCCAATAAAACAAAGTAGGAGAAATCTACTTGTGTCTACCTAGGTGTCTGGGCAGAGGCCA
TTTGGGAACAAGTGTGTTCTGGACAGTGCTAAGTGCTAAGAAAGCGGCACTAGGGAAAAAGAGGGAAGCA
CAATAACTCCAAATGAGTAGTCACAAGGTTTGCAGAAGGGGGCATGTCATTTTCATTCATTGTGGTGGTC
TGGAGGGTGCAGGGGGTGTGGTGGTAACTTTCTTGCACATGTGCAATCCTGTATCCGTCTTATATATGAT
GTGATAAATAATATCATATACATACATATATACATAGAAGCATATATGCACACATACAAATATCACATAA
TCATAGAACCTTCCTACTGGAAAAAAAAAAAAAACTTAAAAGGTCAAGTATTCCTGTCTCCTGCTCATCA
ATAACTTCTCTGCCAGATGGCCTCAGGTCTTTGCATTAACACTCCCAGGGAGGTTTGGAAGTTGGAAAAG
TGAGAGGATTACCTTGTCACCGAGCCTGTTGGATTACTGTATTAATCTGCCTTCCGTCATCCTTTAATCG
TAGTTTTGCCCTCAAATGGGCATTGTTTACTCCCTATTGTAGAAGACCCCATTGTTGGCTACATCTTTAT
AGATAGTCGTACCACTACTTTAAAGGGCCAGTGACAGACACCAAAAACAAAATAAAAACCCACATACACA
CTGGAAGCAAGCACTCAGTAAAATGTTGTAGAATTAATGAATGAAACAATGACACAAATGAGAGTATGTT
TTCTCATGGTGGAGCGAAAAGGTGACAGCATCACCTCTGGTACCCCAACTCCCACCCCCTCCCCAATGCA
GACAGGCTGAAAGACCGGTAGTGAGACTGGAGTTCAGCCTCAGACCGGTAGTGAGACAATCCTTCAGCCG
GGAGTTGGGCTCTGGGTGGCCTAGGTTGCCATGGCACCGCCTCGGGCTCCACCCTCTCTTGTCCCCCTCA
CCGCTCCCCCCCTGCAGCGGGGGTTGTGGCAGCCAGTCACGTGCCCGCCGCGTAGCCACACCTCTGCTCC
TCAGAGCAATGTCAAGCGGTCACGTGTGATAGCAACAGATCACGTGGCTGCCATCGCCCCTCCGCCCCCT
TACACTCTTCGCCCTCCTCCCAGTCGAAGCACCTCCTGTCCGCCCCTCAGCGCATGGGTGGCGGTCACGT
GCCCAGAACGTCCGGCGTTCGCCCCGCCCTCCCAGTTTCCGCGCGCCTCTTTGGCAGCTGGTCACATAAG
CTTGGCATTCCGGTACTGTTGGTAAAGCCACC
Features (pLannotate 1.2.2; 11 found; start..end, strand, type, name):
      1..1653    +  CDS            luciferase: firefly luciferase; luc+; enhanced luc+ version of the luciferase gene
   1694..1815    -  polyA_signal   SV40 poly(A) signal: SV40 polyadenylation signal
   1838..1906    -  CDS            large T antigen (fragment): large T antigen from SV40 (simian virus 40)
   1922..2054    +  CDS            TcR (fragment): tetracycline efflux protein; tet; confers resistance to tetracycline
   2234..2822    -  rep_origin     ori: high-copy-number ColE1/pMB1/pBR322/pUC origin of replication
   2993..3853    -  CDS            AmpR: β-lactamase; bla; confers resistance to ampicillin, carbenicillin, and related antibiotics
   3854..3958    -  promoter       AmpR promoter: bla
   3985..4413    +  rep_origin     f1 ori (sequence partly withheld): f1 bacteriophage origin of replication; arrow indicates direction of (+) strand synthesis
   4445..4512    -  CDS            lacZα (fragment): LacZα fragment of β-galactosidase; lacZ fragment
   4571..4619    +  polyA_signal   poly(A) signal: synthetic polyadenylation signal
   4633..4724    +  misc_feature   pause site: RNA polymerase II transcriptional pause signal from the human α2 globin gene
