[The description below was written by a language model from this plasmid's Addgene catalogue record and pLannotate feature annotations shown in this document.]
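Description:
CDK4-luciferase full length (2135) is a promoter-reporter plasmid built on the pGL3 backbone, intended for transfection into mammalian cells to measure transcriptional activity of the human CDK4 promoter. The insert is recorded as about 2,120 base pairs of human CDK4 upstream sequence extending to position +43. It is placed upstream of the firefly luciferase (luc+) coding sequence, so luciferase output depends on the cloned CDK4 regulatory region rather than on a vector-supplied promoter. The full sequence record is 6,936 nt. The automated feature table does not annotate the CDK4 fragment itself, but an unannotated stretch between the upstream pause site and the start of luciferase on the circular map is about the right size to hold it.

Downstream of luciferase sits an SV40 polyadenylation signal for transcript processing. Upstream of the promoter insertion region are a synthetic poly(A) signal and an RNA polymerase II transcriptional pause site from the human α2-globin gene, which reduce background from spurious read-through transcription originating in the backbone. In bacteria the plasmid replicates from a high-copy ColE1/pUC-type origin and is selected with ampicillin through the β-lactamase gene and its own promoter. An f1 origin permits single-stranded DNA production. Short fragments annotated as SV40 large T antigen, TcR and lacZα are backbone remnants rather than functional genes.

The associated publication concerns NFATc2-mediated repression of CDK4 expression. The "full length" name suggests this is the longest of a set of promoter fragments, though the record does not list any others. Repository sequencing found some nucleotide differences from the reference CDK4 sequence, but the depositing lab confirms the plasmid is functional.
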