Addgene plasmid #86656: CDK4-luciferase full length (2135)
Purpose: Luciferase reporter containing CDK4 promoter
Depositing lab: Jaime Modiano. Depositing organization: University of Colorado Denver and Anschutz Medical Campus. Publication: NFATc2-mediated repression of cyclin-dependent kinase 4 expression. Baksh S, Widlund HR, Frazer-Abel AA, Du J, Fosmire S, Fisher DE, DeCaprio JA, Modiano JF, Burakoff SJ. Mol Cell. 2002 Nov;10(5):1071-81. S1097276502007013 PubMed 12453415.
Backbone
  Vector backbone: pGL3
  Vector type: Mammalian Expression, Luciferase
Growth in bacteria
  Bacterial resistance: Ampicillin, 100 μg/mL
  Growth temperature: 37°C
  Growth strain: DH5alpha
  Copy number: Unknown
Gene/Insert
  Gene/Insert name: CDK4 promoter
  Species: H. sapiens (human)
  Mutation: 2120 base pairs including up to coding nucleotide at position +43
  Entrez Gene: CDK4 (a.k.a. CMM3, PSK-J3)
  Promoter: CDK4
  Tag / fusion protein: luciferase (C terminal on backbone)
  Cloning method: Unknown
  Sequencing primers: 5′ RVprimer3; 3′ LucNrev
Terms and licenses: Academic/Nonprofit Terms; Industry Terms: Not Available to Industry
Depositor comments: Addgene NGS found some nucleotide discrepancies compared to reference sequence AY034380; however depositing lab confirms plasmid functionality
How to cite: CDK4-luciferase full length (2135) was a gift from Jaime Modiano (Addgene plasmid # 86656 ; http://n2t.net/addgene:86656 ; RRID:Addgene_86656)
